>Addgene plasmid #71572 | pJK385 | depositor full sequence | sequence record 130931 | pJK385 sequence 5108 bps
ATCCGGATATAGTTCCTCCTTTCAGCAAAAAACCCCTCAAGACCCGTTTAGAGGCCCCAAGGGGTTATGC
TAGTTATTGCTCAGCGGTGGCAGCAGCCAACTCAGCTTCCTTTCGGGCTTTGTTAGCAGCCGGATCTCAG
TGGTGGTGGTGGTGGTGCTCGAGTGATGATGGGAGCATGGTGCCCGTATCAATAAACCGCTGATGCCAAG
ACAGAGCTTCCGTCAGCAGATGCGGTGTGTGCTTACCAAAGGAATTTTTAAGCGCACGATCAAAATAATC
CTGCAACATCGGCCGGTAATCCGGATGCGCACATTTGGAAATAATTTCACGCGCACGTTGCACCGGTGAA
AGCCCACGCAGATCCGCCAGCCCCTGCTCGGTTACAAAAATCTGCGCATCCTGCATGATGTGGTCCACAT
GCGCAGCCATCGGCACAATGGCTGAAATCTTGCCACCTTTGGCTGTGGAGGGAGACAGGAAGATGGACAG
GTAGGAACTCCGGGCAAAATCACCCGATCCCCCAATACCATTCATCATTTTGGAACCCATCACGCGGGTA
GAATTCACGTTTCCGTAAATATCCGCCTCAATCATGCCGTTCATGGCAATGCAGCCTAAACGGCGGATAA
TGCCGGGGCTGTTGCTGACATCCTGCTGGCGCAGAATGATCTTGCTGCGGAAGAAATCCATCCGGTTATT
GATTTCTTCCGCAGCTTCCGGGCTCAGCGAGAAAGACGAGGCAGAGGCAATACGCATACGGCCAGAATCC
AGCATGGCCAACATGCCATCCTGAATCACCTCACTATAGCCCACCAGATTTTCAAATGGGCCTTCCTTCA
GCCCTTCCAGCACGGCGTTGGCCACATTGCCCACACCAGACTGGAGCGGCAGAAGTGAGGGCGGCAAACG
GTTCTGTTTGACTTCATGCCCAAAGAAATCAAGCAAATAGCCCGCAATAGCTTTTGCTGTTTCATCCGGC
GCGGCAAACGGGGCATTTCTGTCCCGGTCATTCGTGCGTACAATGGCAGCAATCTTGTCCGGGTTCACCC
GTAAAACCGGGCCACCCACGCGCTGATCTGCCCGTACAATCGGCACAATATCACGCGTAGGCACGCCACT
TACGTTGCCATCCCAGATATCATGGATGCCTTCCAGCATCGGATTCTGCCATTCATTTACCTCGATAATG
ACCTTTTCGGCCAGATTGAGGAATGTCTGGGAATTGCCGACAGAAGATGTGGGCACAATGCCGCCATCTT
CCGTAATGGCTGTGGCTTCCACCAGCGCAATATTGAACTTGCCGTAATTGCCCTGCACGGCACGGCCAGC
CACCTGCCCCAGATGGTTATCAAAATATTCCGTTTCACCCGCATTAATACGGTTGCGCATGGTGGCATCC
GTATTGAATGGCGAGCGGAAATACACCCCGTTGGCCTTGGCCAGCTCACCATCCAGCTGAGGGCCCGTGG
ATGCGCCCGTAATCAGGCTGATCTGGTATTTTTCGCCCCGATCATGCGCAGCTTCCATCCGCTGGGCCAG
CGCCTTGGGTACTTCCTTGGGGTAACCTGCCCCGGTAAAACCGCTGGTCCCCACCACGTCTCCGTGCTTG
ATCAACTCGGATGCGGTTTCTGCCGGACATACTTTACTGCGCAGCGCGACGTTCCGAATGCGCTCTGTCA
TATGTATATCTCCTTCTTAAAGTTAAACAAAATTATTTCTAGAGGGAAACCGTTGTGGTCTCCCTATAGT
GAGTCGTATTAATTTCGCGGGATCGAGATCTCGGGCAGCGTTGGGTCCTGGCCACGGGTGCGCATGATCG
TGCTCCTGTCGTTGAGGACCCGGCTAGGCTGGCGGGGTTGCCTTACTGGTTAGCAGAATGAATCACCGAT
ACGCGAGCGAACGTGAAGCGACTGCTGCTGCAAAACGTCTGCGACCTGAGCAACAACATGAATGGTCTTC
GGTTTCCGTGTTTCGTAAAGTCTGGAAACGCGGAAGTCAGCGCCCTGCACCATTATGTTCCGGATCTGCA
TCGCAGGATGCTGCTGGCTACCCTGTGGAACACCTACATCTGTATTAACGAAGCGCTGGCATTGACCCTG
AGTGATTTTTCTCTGGTCCCGCCGCATCCATACCGCCAGTTGTTTACCCTCACAACGTTCCAGTAACCGG
GCATGTTCATCATCAGTAACCCGTATCGTGAGCATCCTCTCTCGTTTCATCGGTATCATTACCCCCATGA
ACAGAAATCCCCCTTACACGGAGGCATCAGTGACCAAACAGGAAAAAACCGCCCTTAACATGGCCCGCTT
TATCAGAAGCCAGACATTAACGCTTCTGGAGAAACTCAACGAGCTGGACGCGGATGAACAGGCAGACATC
TGTGAATCGCTTCACGACCACGCTGATGAGCTTTACCGCAGCTGCCTCGCGCGTTTCGGTGATGACGGTG
AAAACCTCTGACACATGCAGCTCCCGGAGACGGTCACAGCTTGTCTGTAAGCGGATGCCGGGAGCAGACA
AGCCCGTCAGGGCGCGTCAGCGGGTGTTGGCGGGTGTCGGGGCGCAGCCATGACCCAGTCACGTAGCGAT
AGCGGAGTGTATACTGGCTTAACTATGCGGCATCAGAGCAGATTGTACTGAGAGTGCACCATATATGCGG
TGTGAAATACCGCACAGATGCGTAAGGAGAAAATACCGCATCAGGCGCTCTTCCGCTTCCTCGCTCACTG
ACTCGCTGCGCTCGGTCGTTCGGCTGCGGCGAGCGGTATCAGCTCACTCAAAGGCGGTAATACGGTTATC
CACAGAATCAGGGGATAACGCAGGAAAGAACATGTGAGCAAAAGGCCAGCAAAAGGCCAGGAACCGTAAA
AAGGCCGCGTTGCTGGCGTTTTTCCATAGGCTCCGCCCCCCTGACGAGCATCACAAAAATCGACGCTCAA
GTCAGAGGTGGCGAAACCCGACAGGACTATAAAGATACCAGGCGTTTCCCCCTGGAAGCTCCCTCGTGCG
CTCTCCTGTTCCGACCCTGCCGCTTACCGGATACCTGTCCGCCTTTCTCCCTTCGGGAAGCGTGGCGCTT
TCTCATAGCTCACGCTGTAGGTATCTCAGTTCGGTGTAGGTCGTTCGCTCCAAGCTGGGCTGTGTGCACG
AACCCCCCGTTCAGCCCGACCGCTGCGCCTTATCCGGTAACTATCGTCTTGAGTCCAACCCGGTAAGACA
CGACTTATCGCCACTGGCAGCAGCCACTGGTAACAGGATTAGCAGAGCGAGGTATGTAGGCGGTGCTACA
GAGTTCTTGAAGTGGTGGCCTAACTACGGCTACACTAGAAGGACAGTATTTGGTATCTGCGCTCTGCTGA
AGCCAGTTACCTTCGGAAAAAGAGTTGGTAGCTCTTGATCCGGCAAACAAACCACCGCTGGTAGCGGTGG
TTTTTTTGTTTGCAAGCAGCAGATTACGCGCAGAAAAAAAGGATCTCAAGAAGATCCTTTGATCTTTTCT
ACGGGGTCTGACGCTCAGTGGAACGAAAACTCACGTTAAGGGATTTTGGTCATGAGATTATCAAAAAGGA
TCTTCACCTAGATCCTTTTAAATTAAAAATGAAGTTTTAAATCAATCTAAAGTATATATGAGTAAACTTG
GTCTGACAGTTACCAATGCTTAATCAGTGAGGCACCTATCTCAGCGATCTGTCTATTTCGTTCATCCATA
GTTGCCTGACTCCCCGTCGTGTAGATAACTACGATACGGGAGGGCTTACCATCTGGCCCCAGTGCTGCAA
TGATACCGCGAGACCCACGCTCACCGGCTCCAGATTTATCAGCAATAAACCAGCCAGCCGGAAGGGCCGA
GCGCAGAAGTGGTCCTGCAACTTTATCCGCCTCCATCCAGTCTATTAATTGTTGCCGGGAAGCTAGAGTA
AGTAGTTCGCCAGTTAATAGTTTGCGCAACGTTGTTGCCATTGCTGCAGGCATCGTGGTGTCACGCTCGT
CGTTTGGTATGGCTTCATTCAGCTCCGGTTCCCAACGATCAAGGCGAGTTACATGATCCCCCATGTTGTG
CAAAAAAGCGGTTAGCTCCTTCGGTCCTCCGATCGTTGTCAGAAGTAAGTTGGCCGCAGTGTTATCACTC
ATGGTTATGGCAGCACTGCATAATTCTCTTACTGTCATGCCATCCGTAAGATGCTTTTCTGTGACTGGTG
AGTACTCAACCAAGTCATTCTGAGAATAGTGTATGCGGCGACCGAGTTGCTCTTGCCCGGCGTCAATACG
GGATAATACCGCGCCACATAGCAGAACTTTAAAAGTGCTCATCATTGGAAAACGTTCTTCGGGGCGAAAA
CTCTCAAGGATCTTACCGCTGTTGAGATCCAGTTCGATGTAACCCACTCGTGCACCCAACTGATCTTCAG
CATCTTTTACTTTCACCAGCGTTTCTGGGTGAGCAAAAACAGGAAGGCAAAATGCCGCAAAAAAGGGAAT
AAGGGCGACACGGAAATGTTGAATACTCATACTCTTCCTTTTTCAATATTATTGAAGCATTTATCAGGGT
TATTGTCTCATGAGCGGATACATATTTGAATGTATTTAGAAAAATAAACAAATAGGGGTTCCGCGCACAT
TTCCCCGAAAAGTGCCACCTGAAATTGTAAACGTTAATATTTTGTTAAAATTCGCGTTAAATTTTTGTTA
AATCAGCTCATTTTTTAACCAATAGGCCGAAATCGGCAAAATCCCTTATAAATCAAAAGAATAGACCGAG
ATAGGGT
[37 nt withheld, positions 4768-4804]
AAAGAACGTGGACTCCAACGTCAAAGG
[49 nt withheld, positions 4832-4880]
T
[91 nt withheld, positions 4882-4972]
G
[124 nt withheld, positions 4974-5097]
CCCATTCGCCA
Features (pLannotate 1.2.2; 13 found; start..end, strand, type, name):
     26..73      -  terminator     T7 terminator: transcription terminator for bacteriophage T7 RNA polymerase
     81..130     -  CDS            SET1 (fragment): solubility-enhancement tag derived from T7 phage gene 10B
    140..157     -  CDS            9xHis (fragment): 9xHis affinity tag
    167..1681    -  CDS            SCACT_ACEAC: Experimental evidence at protein level: Swiss-Prot protein existence level 1. Utilizes succinyl-CoA to convert toxic acetate to acetyl-CoA and succinate. Required for growth on acetic acid and for resistance to high levels of acetic acid. Has also low activity with acetoacetate as substrate. From Acetobacter aceti.
   1689..1711    -  RBS            RBS: efficient ribosome binding site from bacteriophage T7 gene 10 (Olins and Rangwala, 1989)
   1743..1761    -  promoter       T7 promoter: promoter for bacteriophage T7 RNA polymerase
   1873..2253    -  CDS            YPB1_ECOLX: Protein predicted: Swiss-Prot protein existence level 4. From Escherichia coli.
   2270..2461    +  CDS            rop: Rop protein, which maintains plasmids at low copy number; rop
   2563..2705    +  misc_feature   bom: basis of mobility region from pBR322
   2891..3479    -  rep_origin     ori: high-copy-number ColE1/pMB1/pBR322/pUC origin of replication
   3650..4510    -  CDS            AmpR: β-lactamase; bla; confers resistance to ampicillin, carbenicillin, and related antibiotics
   4511..4615    -  promoter       AmpR promoter: bla
   4642..5097    -  rep_origin     f1 ori (sequence partly withheld): f1 bacteriophage origin of replication; arrow indicates direction of (+) strand synthesis
