[The description below was written by a language model from this plasmid's Addgene catalogue record and pLannotate feature annotations shown in this document.]
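Description:
pJK385 is a bacterial expression plasmid built on the pET23a backbone for producing the succinyl-CoA:acetate CoA-transferase AarC from Acetobacter aceti strain 1023 in Escherichia coli. The aarC coding sequence was inserted between the NdeI and XhoI sites, both of which remain intact. This places it in frame with the vector-encoded C-terminal hexahistidine tag, so the product (AarCH6) can be purified by immobilised metal affinity chromatography. Transcription is driven by the bacteriophage T7 promoter. Translation starts from the efficient T7 gene 10 ribosome binding site, and a T7 terminator lies downstream of the tagged open reading frame. Expression therefore needs a host that supplies T7 RNA polymerase. The automated annotation labels the tag as a fragment of a longer His tag and also calls a short gene 10-derived "SET1" fragment between the tag and the terminator. The latter is most likely ordinary pET vector sequence rather than part of the expressed protein.

The 5,108 bp plasmid replicates from a ColE1/pBR322-type origin and is listed as high copy, although the feature table also detects the rop gene and the bom region carried over from pBR322. Selection is by ampicillin resistance, conferred by β-lactamase expressed from its own promoter. An f1 origin is also present, which allows single-stranded DNA production.

According to the record, AarC uses succinyl-CoA to convert acetate into acetyl-CoA and succinate, and it contributes to acetic acid resistance in this acidophile through a specialised citric acid cycle. The construct serves to make recombinant enzyme for study. The depositor notes that yields are much higher when the protein is co-produced with the E. coli GroEL/GroES chaperonins.
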