Addgene plasmid #71572: pJK385
Purpose: Produces Acetobacter aceti 1023 succinyl-CoA:acetate CoA-transferase with C-terminal His6 tag (AarCH6)
Depositing lab: T. J. Kappock. Depositing organization: Purdue University. Publication: A specialized citric acid cycle requiring succinyl-coenzyme A (CoA):acetate CoA-transferase (AarC) confers acetic acid resistance on the acidophile Acetobacter aceti. Mullins EA, Francois JA, Kappock TJ. J Bacteriol. 2008 Jul;190(14):4933-40. doi: 10.1128/JB.00405-08. Epub 2008 May 23. PubMed 18502856.
Backbone
  Vector backbone: pET23a
  Backbone size w/o insert (bp): 3666
  Total vector size (bp): 5108
  Vector type: Bacterial Expression
Growth in bacteria
  Bacterial resistance: Ampicillin, 100 μg/mL
  Growth temperature: 37°C
  Growth strain: DH5alpha
  Copy number: High Copy
Gene/Insert
  Gene/Insert name: succinyl-CoA:acetate CoA-transferase (alt names: aarC; AZ09_02565)
  Species: Acetobacter aceti 1023
  GenBank ID: KDE21007.1 ACD85596.1
  Promoter: T7
  Tag / fusion protein: His6 (C terminal on backbone)
  Cloning method: Restriction Enzyme; 5′ cloning site NdeI (not destroyed); 3′ cloning site XhoI (not destroyed)
  Sequencing primers: 5′ T7 promoter; 3′ T7 terminator
Terms and licenses: Academic/Nonprofit Terms; Industry Terms: Not Available to Industry
Depositor comments: Much higher protein production is achieved by co-production with E. coli GroEL/GroES. See Mullins EA & Kappock TJ (2012) Biochemistry 51:8422-34. doi: 10.1021/bi300957f
How to cite: pJK385 was a gift from T. J. Kappock (Addgene plasmid # 71572 ; http://n2t.net/addgene:71572 ; RRID:Addgene_71572)
