>Addgene plasmid #71572 | pJK385 | addgene partial sequence | sequence record 134349 | T7 5'-TAATACGACTCACTATAGGG-3'
AAACCGCATCCGAGTTGATCAAGCACGGAGACGTGGTGGGGACCAGCGGTTTTACCGGGGCAGGTTACCC
CAAGGAAGTACCCAAGGCGCTGGCCCAGCGGATGGAAGCTGCGCATGATCGGGGCGAAAAATACCAGATC
AGCCTGATTACGGGCGCATCCACGGGCCCTCAGCTGGATGGTGAGCTGGCCAAGGCCAACGGGGTGTATT
TCCGCTCGCCATTCAATACGGATGCCACCATGCGCAACCGTATTAATGCGGGTGAAACGGAATATTTTGA
TAACCATCTGGGGCAGGTGGCTGGCCGTGCCGTGCAGGGCAATTACGGCAAGTTCAATATTGCGCTGGTG
GAAGCCACAGCCATTACGGAAGATGGCGGCATTGTGCCCACATCTTCTGTCGGCAATTCCCAGACATTCC
TCAATCTGGCCGAAAAGGTCATTATCGAGGTAAATGAATGGCAGAATCCGATGCTGGAAGGCATCCATGA
TATCTGGGATGGCAACGTAAGTGGCGTGCCTACGCGTGATATTGTGCCGATTGTACGGGCAGATCAGCGC
GTGGGTGGCCCGGTTTTACGGGTGAACCCGGACAAGATTGCTGCCATTGTACGCACGAATGACCGGGACA
GAAATGCCCCGTTTGCCGCGCCGGATGAAACAGCAAAAGCTATTGCGGGCTATTTGCTTGATTTCTTTGG
GCATGAAGTCAAACAGAACCGTTTGCCGCCCTCACTTCTGCCGCTCCAGTCTGGTGTGGGCAATGTGGCC
AACGCCGTGCTGGAAGGGCTGA
