>Addgene plasmid #71572 | pJK385 | addgene partial sequence | sequence record 134350 | T7term 5'-GCTAGTTATTGCTCAGCGG-3'
TTGTTAGCAGCCGGATCTCAGTGGTGGTGGTGGTGGTGCTCGAGTGATGATGGGAGCATGGTGCCCGTAT
CAATAAACCGCTGATGCCAAGACAGAGCTTCCGTCAGCAGATGCGGTGTGTGCTTACCAAAGGAATTTTT
AAGCGCACGATCAAAATAATCCTGCAACATCGGCCGGTAATCCGGATGCGCACATTTGGAAATAATTTCA
CGCGCACGTTGCACCGGTGAAAGCCCACGCAGATCCGCCAGCCCCTGCTCGGTTACAAAAATCTGCGCAT
CCTGCATGATGTGGTCCACATGCGCAGCCATCGGCACAATGGCTGAAATCTTGCCACCTTTGGCTGTGGA
GGGAGACAGGAAGATGGACAGGTAGGAACTCCGGGCAAAATCACCCGATCCCCCAATACCATTCATCATT
TTGGAACCCATCACGCGGGTAGAATTCACGTTTCCGTAAATATCCGCCTCAATCATGCCGTTCATGGCAA
TGCAGCCTAAACGGCGGATAATGCCGGGGCTGTTGCTGACATCCTGCTGGCGCAGAATGATCTTGCTGCG
GAAGAAATCCATCC
